Addgene plasmid #53906: DSCAM_pCSdest
Depositing lab: Roger Reeves. Depositing organization: Johns Hopkins University and School of Medicine. Publication: Survey of Human Chromosome 21 Gene Expression Effects on Early Development in Danio rerio. Edie S, Zaghloul NA, Leitch CC, Klinedinst DK, Lebron J, Thole JF, McCallion AS, Katsanis N, Reeves RH. G3 (Bethesda). 2018 Jul 2;8(7):2215-2223. doi: 10.1534/g3.118.200144. PubMed 29760202.
Backbone
  Vector backbone: pCSDest
  Backbone manufacturer: Lawson Lab (Addgene Plasmid 22423)
  Backbone size w/o insert (bp): 4095
  Vector type: Mammalian Expression
Growth in bacteria
  Bacterial resistance: Ampicillin, 100 μg/mL
  Growth temperature: 37°C
  Growth strain: DH10B
  Copy number: High Copy
Gene/Insert
  Gene/Insert name: DSCAM
  Species: H. sapiens (human)
  Insert size (bp): 6036
  Entrez Gene: DSCAM (a.k.a. CHD2, CHD2-42, CHD2-52)
  Promoter: SP6 and CMV
  Cloning method: Gateway Cloning
  Sequencing primers: 5′ CMV-F; 3′ EBV-Rev
Terms and licenses: Academic/Nonprofit Terms; Industry Terms
Depositor comments: AB384859
How to cite: DSCAM_pCSdest was a gift from Roger Reeves (Addgene plasmid # 53906 ; http://n2t.net/addgene:53906 ; RRID:Addgene_53906)
