[The description below was written by a language model from this plasmid's Addgene catalogue record and the feature table of its GenBank file.]
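Description:
DSCAM_pCSdest is a Gateway expression clone carrying the human DSCAM (Down syndrome cell adhesion molecule) open reading frame in pCSDest, a CS2-type destination vector catalogued as a mammalian expression plasmid. The circular construct is about 10.2 kb. It is maintained in E. coli at high copy through a ColE1/pUC-type origin and selected with ampicillin via the beta-lactamase gene. An f1 origin is also present, along with lac promoter/operator remnants of the cloning backbone.

The roughly 6 kb insert lies between attB1 and attB2, the recombination sites left by Gateway cloning. The feature table does not annotate the DSCAM coding sequence itself, but the interval between the att sites matches the stated insert size. No tags or reporters are recorded.

Upstream sits the simian cytomegalovirus IE94 enhancer/promoter, followed by an SP6 phage promoter, and an SV40 polyadenylation signal lies downstream. This arrangement gives two ways to express the gene. The CMV promoter drives transcription directly in vertebrate cells or embryos after DNA delivery. The SP6 promoter allows in vitro synthesis of sense mRNA that includes the SV40 poly(A) signal region. T7 and T3 promoters lie downstream in the reverse orientation and could be used for antisense transcription.

The associated publication surveyed the effects of expressing human chromosome 21 genes on early zebrafish development. This suggests the clone belongs to a set built for overexpressing such genes in zebrafish embryos, although the record does not spell out how this particular construct was used.
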