LOCUS       Exported 10240 bp ds-DNA circular SYN 12-MAY-2021
DEFINITION  synthetic circular DNA
ACCESSION   .
VERSION     .
KEYWORDS    DSCAM_pCSdest
SOURCE      synthetic DNA construct
  ORGANISM  synthetic DNA construct
REFERENCE   1 (bases 1 to 10240)
  AUTHORS   Edie S, Zaghloul NA, Leitch CC, Klinedinst DK, Lebron J, Thole JF,
            McCallion AS, Katsanis N, Reeves RH
  TITLE     Survey of Human Chromosome 21 Gene Expression Effects on Early
            Development in Danio rerio.
  JOURNAL   G3 (Bethesda). 2018 Jul 2;8(7):2215-2223. doi:
            10.1534/g3.118.200144.
  PUBMED    29760202
REFERENCE   2 (bases 1 to 10240)
  AUTHORS   .
  TITLE     Direct Submission
  JOURNAL   Exported May 12, 2021 from SnapGene Server 1.1.58
            http://www.snapgene.com
FEATURES             Location/Qualifiers
     source          1..10240
                     /organism="synthetic DNA construct"
                     /mol_type="other DNA"
     promoter        1..978
                     /label=CMV IE94 promoter
                     /note="enhancer/promoter region of simian cytomegalovirus
                     major immediate early transcription unit IE94"
     promoter        1013..1031
                     /label=SP6 promoter
                     /note="promoter for bacteriophage SP6 RNA polymerase"
     primer_bind     1013..1030
                     /label=SP6
                     /note="SP6 promoter, forward primer"
     protein_bind    1085..1109
                     /gene="mutant version of attB"
                     /label=attB1
                     /bound_moiety="BP Clonase(TM)"
                     /note="recombination site for the Gateway(R) BP reaction"
     protein_bind    complement(7202..7226)
                     /gene="mutant version of attB"
                     /label=attB2
                     /bound_moiety="BP Clonase(TM)"
                     /note="recombination site for the Gateway(R) BP reaction"
     promoter        complement(7248..7265)
                     /label=T7 promoter
                     /note="promoter for bacteriophage T7 RNA polymerase"
     polyA_signal    7270..7404
                     /label=SV40 poly(A) signal
                     /note="SV40 polyadenylation signal"
     primer_bind     complement(7294..7313)
                     /label=EBV-rev
                     /note="SV40 polyA terminator, reverse primer"
     primer_bind     7348..7367
                     /label=SV40pA-R
                     /note="SV40 polyA, reverse primer"
     primer_bind     complement(7517..7537)
                     /label=T3
                     /note="T3 promoter, forward primer"
     promoter        complement(7517..7535)
                     /label=T3 promoter
                     /note="promoter for bacteriophage T3 RNA polymerase"
     primer_bind     complement(7556..7572)
                     /label=M13 rev
                     /note="common sequencing primer, one of multiple similar
                     variants"
     primer_bind     complement(7556..7572)
                     /label=M13 Reverse
                     /note="In lacZ gene. Also called M13-rev"
     primer_bind     complement(7569..7591)
                     /label=M13/pUC Reverse
                     /note="In lacZ gene"
     protein_bind    7580..7596
                     /label=lac operator
                     /bound_moiety="lac repressor encoded by lacI"
                     /note="The lac repressor binds to the lac operator to
                     inhibit transcription in E. coli. This inhibition can be
                     relieved by adding lactose or
                     isopropyl-beta-D-thiogalactopyranoside (IPTG)."
     promoter        complement(7604..7634)
                     /label=lac promoter
                     /note="promoter for the E. coli lac operon"
     protein_bind    7649..7670
                     /label=CAP binding site
                     /bound_moiety="E. coli catabolite activator protein"
                     /note="CAP binding activates transcription in the presence
                     of cAMP."
     primer_bind     complement(7787..7804)
                     /label=L4440
                     /note="L4440 vector, forward primer"
     rep_origin      complement(7958..8546)
                     /direction=LEFT
                     /label=ori
                     /note="high-copy-number ColE1/pMB1/pBR322/pUC origin of
                     replication"
     primer_bind     complement(8038..8057)
                     /label=pBR322ori-F
                     /note="pBR322 origin, forward primer"
     CDS             complement(8717..9577)
                     /codon_start=1
                     /gene="bla"
                     /product="beta-lactamase"
                     /label=AmpR
                     /note="confers resistance to ampicillin, carbenicillin, and
                     related antibiotics"
                     /translation="MSIQHFRVALIPFFAAFCLPVFAHPETLVKVKDAEDQLGARVGYI
                     ELDLNSGKILESFRPEERFPMMSTFKVLLCGAVLSRIDAGQEQLGRRIHYSQNDLVEYS
                     PVTEKHLTDGMTVRELCSAAITMSDNTAANLLLTTIGGPKELTAFLHNMGDHVTRLDRW
                     EPELNEAIPNDERDTTMPVAMATTLRKLLTGELLTLASRQQLIDWMEADKVAGPLLRSA
                     LPAGWFIADKSGAGERGSRGIIAALGPDGKPSRIVVIYTTGSQATMDERNRQIAEIGAS
                     LIKHW"
     primer_bind     9340..9359
                     /label=Amp-R
                     /note="Ampicillin resistance gene, reverse primer"
     promoter        complement(9578..9682)
                     /gene="bla"
                     /label=AmpR promoter
     rep_origin      complement(9708..10163)
                     /direction=LEFT
                     /label=f1 ori
                     /note="f1 bacteriophage origin of replication; arrow
                     indicates direction of (+) strand synthesis"
     primer_bind     complement(9845..9866)
                     /label=F1ori-F
                     /note="F1 origin, forward primer"
     primer_bind     10057..10076
                     /label=F1ori-R
                     /note="F1 origin, reverse primer"
ORIGIN
        1 gccaattcaa tatggcgtat atggactcat gccaattcaa tatggtggat ctggacctgt
       61 gccaattcaa tatggcgtat atggactcgt gccaattcaa tatggtggat ctggacccca
      121 gccaattcaa tatggcggac ttggcaccat gccaattcaa tatggcggac ctggcactgt
      181 gccaactggg gaggggtcta cttggcacgg tgccaagttt gaggaggggt cttggccctg
      241 tgccaagtcc gccatattga attggcatgg tgccaataat ggcggccata ttggctatat
      301 gccaggatca atatataggc aatatccaat atggccctat gccaatatgg ctattggcca
      361 ggttcaatac tatgtattgg ccctatgcca tatagtattc catatatggg ttttcctatt
      421 gacgtagata gcccctccca atgggcggtc ccatatacca tatatggggc ttcctaatac
      481 cgcccatagc cactccccca ttgacgtcaa tggtctctat atatggtctt tcctattgac
      541 gtcatatggg cggtcctatt gacgtatatg gcgcctcccc cattgacgtc aattacggta
      601 aatggcccgc ctggctcaat gcccattgac gtcaatagga ccacccacca ttgacgtcaa
      661 tgggatggct cattgcccat tcatatccgt tctcacgccc cctattgacg tcaatgacgg
      721 taaatggccc acttggcagt acatcaatat ctattaatag taacttggca agtacattac
      781 tattggaagt acgccagggt acattggcag tactcccatt gacgtcaatg gcggtaaatg
      841 gcccgcgatg gctgccaagt acatccccat tgacgtcaat ggggaggggc aatgacgcaa
      901 atgggcgttc cattgacgta aatgggcggt aggcgtgcct aatgggaggt ctatataagc
      961 aatgctcgtt tagggaaccg ccattctgcc tggggacgtc ggagcaagct tgatttaggt
     1021 gacactatag aatacaagct acttgttctt tttgcaggat cccatcgatt cgaattcaag
     1081 gatcacaagt ttgtacaaaa aagcaggctc cgcggccgcc cccttcacca tgtggatact
     1141 ggctctctcc ttgttccaga gcttcgcgaa tgttttcagt gaagacctac actccagcct
     1201 ctactttgtc aatgcatctc tgcaagaggt agtgtttgcc agcaccacgg ggactctggt
     1261 gccctgcccc gcagcaggca tccctcctgt gactctcaga tggtacctag ccacgggcga
     1321 ggagatctac gatgtccccg ggatccgcca cgtccacccc aacggcactc tccaaatttt
     1381 ccccttccct ccttcaagct tcagtacctt aatccatgat aatacttatt attgcacagc
     1441 tgaaaatcct tcagggaaaa ttagaagtca ggatgtccac atcaaggctg ttttacggga
     1501 gccctataca gtccgtgtgg aggaccagaa aaccatgaga ggcaatgttg cggtcttcaa
     1561 gtgcattatc ccctcctcgg tggaggcgta catcactgtc gtctcatggg agaaagacac
     1621 tgtttcactt gtctcaggat ctagatttct catcacatcc acgggagcct tgtatattaa
     1681 agatgtacag aatgaagatg gattgtataa ctaccgctgc atcacgcggc atcgatacac
     1741 cggagagacg aggcagagca acagcgccag actttttgta tcagacccag cgaactcagc
     1801 cccatccata ctggatgggt ttgagcatcg caaagccatg gctgggcagc gtgtggagct
     1861 gccttgcaaa gcgctcgggc accctgagcc agattaccgc tggctgaagg acaacatgcc
     1921 cctggaactt tcagggaggt tccagaagac cgtgacgggg ctgctcattg agaacattcg
     1981 cccctcggac tcaggcagct atgtttgtga agtgtccaac agatacggaa ctgctaaggt
     2041 gataggccgc ctgtacgtga aacagccact gaaagccacc atcagtccca ggaaggttaa
     2101 aagcagcgtg ggtagccaag tttccttgtc ctgcagcgtg acaggaactg aggaccagga
     2161 actctcctgg taccgcaatg gtgaaatcct caaccctgga aaaaatgtga ggatcacagg
     2221 gatcaaccac gaaaacctta taatggatca catggtcaaa agtgacgggg gcgcatacca
     2281 gtgctttgtg cgcaaggaca agctgtccgc tcaagactat gtgcaggtgg tccttgaaga
     2341 tggaactccc aaaattattt ctgcctttag tgaaaaggtg gtgagtccag cagagccggt
     2401 ttcccttatg tgcaacgtga agggaacacc tttgcccacg atcacgtgga ccctggacga
     2461 tgacccgatt ctcaagggtg gcagtcaccg catcagccag atgatcacgt cggaggggaa
     2521 cgtggtcagc tacctgaaca tctccagctc ccaggtccgg gacgggggag tctaccgctg
     2581 cactgccaac aactcggcgg gagtcgtcct gtaccaggct cgaataaacg taagagggcc
     2641 tgcaagcatt cgaccaatga aaaacatcac agcaatagca ggacgggaca catacattca
     2701 ctgtcgtgtg attggctatc cgtattactc cattaaatgg tacaagaact ctaacctgct
     2761 tcctttcaac caccgccaag tggcatttga gaacaatgga actcttaaac tttcagatgt
     2821 gcaaaaggaa gtggacgagg gggagtacac gtgcaacgtg ttggttcaac cacaactctc
     2881 caccagccag agcgtccacg tgaccgtgaa agttccgcct ttcatacaac cctttgagtt
     2941 tccaagattc tccattgggc agcgggtctt catcccctgt gttgtggtct caggggactt
     3001 acccatcacg atcacctggc agaaggatgg ccggccaatc cctgggagcc ttggggtgac
     3061 cattgacaat attgacttca cgagctcctt gaggatttcc aatctctcgc tcatgcacaa
     3121 tgggaattac acctgcatag cccggaatga ggccgccgct gtggagcacc aaagccagtt
     3181 gattgtcaga gttcctccca agtttgtggt tcagccacgg gaccaggacg ggatttatgg
     3241 caaagcagtc atcctcaatt gttctgctga gggttaccct gtacctacca tcgtgtggaa
     3301 attctctaaa ggtgctgggg ttccccagtt ccagccaatt gccctaaatg gccgaatcca
     3361 agttctcagc aatgggtcgt tgctgatcaa gcatgtcgtg gaggaagaca gtggctacta
     3421 cctctgcaag gtcagcaacg atgtgggcgc agacgtcagc aagtccatgt acctcacggt
     3481 taaaattcct gcgatgataa catcctatcc aaatactacc ctggccacgc aggggcagaa
     3541 aaaggagatg agctgcacgg cgcatggtga gaagcccatt atagtccgct gggagaagga
     3601 ggaccgaatc attaaccctg agatggcccg ttatcttgtg tccaccaagg aggtgggaga
     3661 agaggtgatt tctactctgc agattttgcc aactgtgaga gaagattctg gtttcttttc
     3721 ctgccatgct attaattctt atggggagga ccgtggaata attcagctca cagtgcaaga
     3781 gcccccagac cctcccgaaa ttgagatcaa agatgtcaaa gcacgcacaa ttacgctcag
     3841 gtggaccatg gggtttgatg gaaacagtcc catcacaggc tacgatattg aatgcaaaaa
     3901 taaatcagac tcctgggatt ctgctcagag aaccaaagat gtttcccctc agctgaactc
     3961 ggccaccatc attgatatcc acccttcctc cacctacagc atccgcatgt acgccaagaa
     4021 ccggattggc aagagcgagc ccagcaacga gctcaccatc acggcggacg aggcagctcc
     4081 tgatggtcca cctcaggaag ttcacctgga gcctatatca tctcagagca tcagggtcac
     4141 atggaaggct cccaagaaac atttgcaaaa tgggattatc cgtggctacc aaataggtta
     4201 ccgagagtac agcactgggg gtaacttcca attcaacatt atcagtgtcg acaccagcgg
     4261 ggacagtgag gtttacaccc tggacaacct gaataagttc actcagtacg gcctggtggt
     4321 gcaggcctgt aaccgggccg gcacggggcc ttcttctcag gaaatcatca ccaccactct
     4381 cgaggatgtg cccagttacc cccccgaaaa tgtccaagcc atagcaacat caccagaaag
     4441 catatcaata tcctggtcca cactttccaa ggaagccttg aatggaattc tccaggggtt
     4501 cagagtcatt tactgggcca acctcatgga cggagagctg ggtgagatta aaaacatcac
     4561 caccacacag ccttcactgg agctggacgg gctggaaaag tacaccaact acagcatcca
     4621 ggtgctggcc ttcacccgcg caggagacgg ggtcaggagt gagcagatct tcacccggac
     4681 caaagaggat gttccaggtc ctcccgcggg tgtgaaggca gcggcggcct cagcctccat
     4741 ggtctttgtg tcctggcttc cccctctcaa gctgaacggc atcatccgaa agtacactgt
     4801 attctgctcc cacccctatc ccacagtgat cagcgagttt gaggcctctc ccgactcgtt
     4861 ttcctacaga attcccaacc tgagtaggaa tcgtcagtac agcgtctggg tggtggctgt
     4921 tacttcagcc ggaagaggca acagcagtga aatcatcaca gttgagccac tagcaaaagc
     4981 tcctgcacga atcctgacct tcagtgggac agtgactact ccatggatga aagacattgt
     5041 cttgccttgt aaggctgttg gggacccttc tcctgcagtc aaatggatga aagacagtaa
     5101 cgggacaccc agtctagtaa cgattgatgg gcggaggagc atctttagca acggaagctt
     5161 cattattcgc acggtgaaag cagaagactc cggctattac agctgcattg ccaataacaa
     5221 ctggggatct gatgaaatta ttttaaactt acaagtacaa gttccaccag atcagcctcg
     5281 gcttacagtc tccaagacca cgtcttcctc catcaccctt tcttggctcc ctggagacaa
     5341 cgggggcagc tctatcagag gatacatact gcagtactcc gaggacaata gtgagcagtg
     5401 ggggagtttt ccaatcagcc ccagcgaacg ttcctatcgc ttggaaaatc tcaaatgtgg
     5461 gacttggtat aagttcacac tgacagccca aaatggagtg ggcccagggc gcataagtga
     5521 aatcatagaa gcaaagacct taggaaaaga gccccagttc tcaaaggagc aggagctgtt
     5581 tgccagcatc aacaccacac gcgtgaggct gaacctcatt ggctggaatg atggcggctg
     5641 ccccatcacc tccttcacac tagagtacag gccctttggg accacagttt ggaccacagc
     5701 tcagaggacc tctctctcca agtcctacat cctgtatgac ctgcaggaag ccacctggta
     5761 tgagctgcag atgcgggtgt gcaacagtgc gggctgcgcg gagaagcagg ccaacttcgc
     5821 tacgctgaac tacgatggca gtacaattcc tccactcatt aagtcagttg tccaaaacga
     5881 agaagggctg acgaccaacg aggggctcaa gatgctggtg accatctcct gtatcctggt
     5941 gggggtcttg ctgctgtttg tgctcctgct ggttgtgcgg aggaggcggc gggagcagag
     6001 gctaaagagg ctgcgagatg caaagagttt agctgaaatg ctcatgagta agaatacccg
     6061 gacttcagat acgttaagca agcaacagca gaccctgcga atgcacatcg acatacccag
     6121 ggctcagctt ttgattgaag agagagacac gatggagacc attgatgatc gctccacggt
     6181 tctgttgacg gatgctgact ttggagaggc agctaagcag aagtccctga cggtcactca
     6241 cacggtccat taccaatcgg tgtctcaggc cactgggccc ttagtggatg tttcagacgc
     6301 tcggccggga acgaatccca ccaccaggag gaatgccaag gctgggccca cagcgagaaa
     6361 ccgctatgcc agccagtgga ccctcaaccg accccacccc accatctcag cacacaccct
     6421 caccacagac tggaggctgc caacacccag ggctgcagga tcagtagaca aagagagcga
     6481 cagttacagc gtcagcccct cgcaagacac agatcgagca agaagcagca tggtctccac
     6541 agaaagtgcc tcctccactt acgaagaact ggccagggcc tacgaacacg ccaagatgga
     6601 agagcaactg aggcacgcca agttcaccat cacggagtgc ttcatatcag acacgtcatc
     6661 ggagcagttg acggcaggga caaatgagta cacggacagt ctgacctcca gcaccccttc
     6721 cgaatcggga atctgcaggt tcactgcatc tccccccaaa cctcaggatg gaggaagagt
     6781 aatgaatatg gcagttccaa aggcacatcg gccaggtgac ctcatacatt tgcctccata
     6841 ccttagaatg gactttttgt taaaccgagg tggtccaggc accagcaggg acctgagctt
     6901 aggacaagca tgcttggaac ctcagaaaag ccggaccctg aagcgcccca cggtcctgga
     6961 gcccatcccg atggaagccg cctcctccgc ctcctccacg agagaaggac agtcgtggca
     7021 gccgggggcc gtggccacat tacctcagcg ggagggagca gagctgggac aggcagctaa
     7081 aatgagcagc tcccaagaat cactgctcga ctcccggggc catttgaaag gaaacaatcc
     7141 ttacgcaaaa tcttacaccc tggtagttta aacgaattcg agctcaaggg tgggcgcgcc
     7201 gacccagctt tcttgtacaa agtggtgatc ctctcgagcc tctagaacta tagtgagtcg
     7261 tattacgtag atccagacat gataagatac attgatgagt ttggacaaac cacaactaga
     7321 atgcagtgaa aaaaatgctt tatttgtgaa atttgtgatg ctattgcttt atttgtaacc
     7381 attataagct gcaataaaca agttaacaac aacaattgca ttcattttat gtttcaggtt
     7441 cagggggagg tgtgggaggt tttttaattc gcggccgcgg cgccaatgca ttgggcccgg
     7501 tacccagctt ttgttccctt tagtgagggt taattgcgcg cttggcgtaa tcatggtcat
     7561 agctgtttcc tgtgtgaaat tgttatccgc tcacaattcc acacaacata cgagccggga
     7621 gcataaagtg taaagcctgg ggtgcctaat gagtgagcta actcacatta attgcgttgc
     7681 gctcactgcc cgctttccag tcgggaaacc tgtcgtgcca gctgcattaa tgaatcggcc
     7741 aacgcgcggg gagaggcggt ttgcgtattg ggcgctcttc cgcttcctcg ctcactgact
     7801 cgctgcgctc ggtcgttcgg ctgcggcgag cggtatcagc tcactcaaag gcggtaatac
     7861 ggttatccac agaatcaggg gataacgcag gaaagaacat gtgagcaaaa ggccagcaaa
     7921 aggccaggaa ccgtaaaaag gccgcgttgc tggcgttttt ccataggctc cgcccccctg
     7981 acgagcatca caaaaatcga cgctcaagtc agaggtggcg aaacccgaca ggactataaa
     8041 gataccaggc gtttccccct ggaagctccc tcgtgcgctc tcctgttccg accctgccgc
     8101 ttaccggata cctgtccgcc tttctccctt cgggaagcgt ggcgctttct catagctcac
     8161 gctgtaggta tctcagttcg gtgtaggtcg ttcgctccaa gctgggctgt gtgcacgaac
     8221 cccccgttca gcccgaccgc tgcgccttat ccggtaacta tcgtcttgag tccaacccgg
     8281 taagacacga cttatcgcca ctggcagcag ccactggtaa caggattagc agagcgaggt
     8341 atgtaggcgg tgctacagag ttcttgaagt ggtggcctaa ctacggctac actagaagaa
     8401 cagtatttgg tatctgcgct ctgctgaagc cagttacctt cggaaaaaga gttggtagct
     8461 cttgatccgg caaacaaacc accgctggta gcggtggttt ttttgtttgc aagcagcaga
     8521 ttacgcgcag aaaaaaagga tctcaagaag atcctttgat cttttctacg gggtctgacg
     8581 ctcagtggaa cgaaaactca cgttaaggga ttttggtcat gagattatca aaaaggatct
     8641 tcacctagat ccttttaaat taaaaatgaa gttttaaatc aatctaaagt atatatgagt
     8701 aaacttggtc tgacagttac caatgcttaa tcagtgaggc acctatctca gcgatctgtc
     8761 tatttcgttc atccatagtt gcctgactcc ccgtcgtgta gataactacg atacgggagg
     8821 gcttaccatc tggccccagt gctgcaatga taccgcgaga cccacgctca ccggctccag
     8881 atttatcagc aataaaccag ccagccggaa gggccgagcg cagaagtggt cctgcaactt
     8941 tatccgcctc catccagtct attaattgtt gccgggaagc tagagtaagt agttcgccag
     9001 ttaatagttt gcgcaacgtt gttgccattg ctacaggcat cgtggtgtca cgctcgtcgt
     9061 ttggtatggc ttcattcagc tccggttccc aacgatcaag gcgagttaca tgatccccca
     9121 tgttgtgcaa aaaagcggtt agctccttcg gtcctccgat cgttgtcaga agtaagttgg
     9181 ccgcagtgtt atcactcatg gttatggcag cactgcataa ttctcttact gtcatgccat
     9241 ccgtaagatg cttttctgtg actggtgagt actcaaccaa gtcattctga gaatagtgta
     9301 tgcggcgacc gagttgctct tgcccggcgt caatacggga taataccgcg ccacatagca
     9361 gaactttaaa agtgctcatc attggaaaac gttcttcggg gcgaaaactc tcaaggatct
     9421 taccgctgtt gagatccagt tcgatgtaac ccactcgtgc acccaactga tcttcagcat
     9481 cttttacttt caccagcgtt tctgggtgag caaaaacagg aaggcaaaat gccgcaaaaa
     9541 agggaataag ggcgacacgg aaatgttgaa tactcatact cttccttttt caatattatt
     9601 gaagcattta tcagggttat tgtctcatga gcggatacat atttgaatgt atttagaaaa
     9661 ataaacaaat aggggttccg cgcacatttc cccgaaaagt gccacctaaa ttgtaagcgt
     9721 taatattttg ttaaaattcg cgttaaattt ttgttaaatc agctcatttt ttaaccaata
     9781 ggccgaaatc ggcaaaatcc cttataaatc aaaagaatag accgagatag ggttgagtgt
     9841 tgttccagtt tggaacaaga gtccactatt aaagaacgtg gactccaacg tcaaaggnnn
     9901 nnnnnnnnnn nnnnnnnnnn nnnnnnnnnn nnnnnnnnnn nnnnnntnnn nnnnnnnnnn
     9961 nnnnnnnnnn nnnnnnnnnn nnnnnnnnnn nnnnnnnnnn nnnnnnnnnn nnnnnnnnnn
    10021 nnnnnnnnnn nnnnnnnngn nnnnnnnnnn nnnnnnnnnn nnnnnnnnnn nnnnnnnnnn
    10081 nnnnnnnnnn nnnnnnnnnn nnnnnnnnnn nnnnnnnnnn nnnnnnnnnn nnnnnnnnnn
    10141 nnnnnnnnnn nnnnnnnnnn nnncccattc gccattcagg ctgcgcaact gttgggaagg
    10201 gcgatcggtg cgggcctctt cgctattacg ccagtcgacc
//
