>Addgene plasmid #53906 | DSCAM_pCSdest | addgene partial sequence | sequence record 99565 | EBV-rev 5'-GTGGTTTGTCCAAACTCATC-3'
AGGGTGTAAGATTTTGCGTAAGGATTGTTTCCTTTCAAATGGCCCCGGGAGTCGAGCAGTGATTCTTGGG
AGCTGCTCATTTTAGCTGCCTGTCCCAGCTCTGCTCCCTCCCGCTGAGGTAATGTGGCCACGGCCCCCGG
CTGCCACGACTGTCCTTCTCTCGTGGAGGAGGCGGAGGAGGCGGCTTCCATCGGGATGGGCTCCAGGACC
GTGGGGCGCTTCAGGGTCCGGCTTTTCTGAGGTTCCAAGCATGCTTGTCCTAAGCTCAGGTCCCTGCTGG
TGCCTGGACCACCTCGGTTTAACAAAAAGTCCATTCTAAGGTATGGAGGCAAATGTATGAGGTCACCTGG
CCGANGTGCCTTTGGAACTGCCATATTCATTACTCTTCCTCCATCCTGAGGTTTGGGGGGAGATGCAGTG
AACCTGC
